>Addgene plasmid #12996 | pBS mTSP-5 | addgene partial sequence | sequence record 82298 | T3 5'-GCAATTAACCCTCACTAAAGG-3'
ACTAGTGGATCCCCCGGGCTGCAGGAATTCGCGGCCGCGCTCGACGNTGGACCACGACTTTGTGGGTGAT
GCCTGTGATAGTGACCAAGACCAGGATGGGGATGGTCACCAGGACTCCCGGGACAACTGCCCCACAGTAC
CCAACAGTGCCCAGCAGGACTCAGATCATGATGGCAAGGGCGATGCCTGTGATGACGATGATGACAATGA
CGGAGTTCCTGATAGCCGGGACAACTGCCGCTTGGTGCCTAACCCTGGCCAAGAGGACAATGACCGGGAT
GGCGTGGGTGACGCGTGTCAGGGTGACTTCGATGCTGACAAGGTTATAGACAAGATCGATGTGTGCCCCG
AGAACGCCGAGGTCACCCTCACCGACTTCAGGGCCTTCCAGACGGTTGTGTTGGACCCCGAGGGTGATGC
GCAGATCGATCCCAACTGGGTGGTGCTCAATCAGGGAATGGAGATCGTTCAGACCATGAACAGTGACCCT
GGCCTGGCTGTGGGTTACACAGCCTTCAACGGCGTGGACTTCGAGGGCACATTCCATGTAAACACCGCCA
CTGATGATGACTATGCTGGTTTCATCTTTGGCTACCAAGACAGCTCCAGTTTCTATGTAGTCATGTGGAA
ACAGATGGAGCAGACGTACTGGCAGGCCAATCCCTTCCGGGCTGTGGCTGAGCCAGGGATTCAGCTCAAG
GCTGTCAAGTCCTCTACAGGTCCCGGGGAACAGCTCCGAAA
