>Addgene plasmid #12996 | pBS mTSP-5 | addgene partial sequence | sequence record 82299 | T7 5'-TAATACGACTCACTATAGGG-3'
GGTATCGATAAGCTTGATATCGAATTCGCGGCCGCGTCGACTTTTTTTTTTTTTTTTTACCCCACATACG
TACTTTATTTGCCTCTCCTCCCCAGGCCAGACACCCCTTCAGAGGGATGCCAGACCCCACACACACACAC
ACCCGTAGCTTATGCCACCACAGTCCATCAGGCAGCGGGACCCCACTGGTCCCTAGACTCTCTGCAGCCG
GTGACTCTCGTAGTCCTCAGGGATTGTATCATTGCAACGGTAGCGCAGGTTAGCCCAGATGATGTTCTCT
TGGGAGAAGCAGAAGACACCCAGGCGGCCACCACGCATGGCCGTGTCCAACACCACATTGCTGTCAGCTA
CTAGCTCAGGACCCTCATAGAACCGCACCCTGATGTAGCCAACTTGAGGCCGGTGCTGCAGGAACCAGCG
GTAGGATGTTTTATCCTTCCAGCCCACGTTTCGAGGATCCTTCCACAGCAGCCGCACCTGGGATGCTGTG
TCCCCCGTGTGCCAAAGTGCGTTTCGGAGCTGTTCCCCGGGACCTGTAGAGGACTTGACAGCCTTGAGCT
GAATCCCTGGCTCAGCCACAGCCCGGAAGGGATTGGCCTGCCAGTACGTCTGCTCCATCTGTTTCCACAT
GACTACATAGAAACTGGAGCTGTCTTGGTAGCCAAAGATGAAACCAGCATAGTCATCATCAGTGGCGGTG
TTTACATGGAATGTGCCCTCGAAGTCCACGCCGTTGAAGGCTGTGTAACCCACAGCCAGGCCAGGGTCAC
TGTTCATGGTCTGAACGATCTCCATTCCCTGATTGAGCACCACCCAGTTGGGATCGATCTGCGCATCACC
CTCGGGGTCCAACACAACCGTCTGGAAGGCCCTGAAGTCGGTGAGGGTGA
