[The description below was written by a language model from this plasmid's Addgene catalogue record.]
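Description:
pBS mTSP-5 is a cloning plasmid built on the pBluescript KS backbone (about 3 kb) that carries a partial mouse cDNA for thrombospondin-5, also known as cartilage oligomeric matrix protein (Comp). It is catalogued as a bacterial expression vector, but pBluescript is essentially a high-copy phagemid used for cloning, sequencing and in vitro transcription. The plasmid is maintained in E. coli under ampicillin selection. No feature table accompanies the record, so details such as the origin of replication or the lacZα region can only be inferred from the standard pBluescript design rather than confirmed for this plasmid.

The insert is roughly 1.2 kb of mouse sequence, cloned into the EcoRI site at both ends, with both sites preserved so that the fragment can be released by a single EcoRI digest. Because the same enzyme was used on both sides, the cloning was non-directional, and the record does not state the orientation of the insert relative to the flanking T3 and T7 promoters, which serve here as the sequencing primer sites. According to the depositor's note, the fragment runs from the fifth type 3 repeat to the 3' end. It therefore covers the later calcium-binding type 3 repeats and the C-terminal region, not the full coding sequence. It lacks the N-terminal part of the protein, so it is not suited to producing full-length COMP.

The record does not state an intended use. A partial cDNA in a pBluescript vector of this kind typically serves as a template for riboprobes or hybridisation probes, or as a source fragment for subcloning.
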