Addgene plasmid #12996: pBS mTSP-5
Depositing lab: Jack Lawler. Depositing organization: Beth Israel Deaconess Medical Center.
Backbone
  Vector backbone: pBluescript KS
  Backbone size w/o insert (bp): 3000
  Vector type: Bacterial Expression
Growth in bacteria
  Bacterial resistance: Ampicillin, 100 μg/mL
  Growth temperature: 37°C
  Growth strain: XL1 Blue
  Copy number: High Copy
Gene/Insert
  Gene/Insert name: TSP-5 (alt name: COMP)
  Species: M. musculus (mouse)
  Insert size (bp): 1200
  Entrez Gene: Comp (a.k.a. TSP5)
  Cloning method: Restriction Enzyme; 5′ cloning site EcoRI (not destroyed); 3′ cloning site EcoRI (not destroyed)
  Sequencing primers: 5′ T3; 3′ T7
Terms and licenses: Academic/Nonprofit Terms; Industry Terms: Not Available to Industry
Depositor comments: Includes 5th type 3 repeat to the 3' end.
How to cite: pBS mTSP-5 was a gift from Jack Lawler (Addgene plasmid # 12996 ; http://n2t.net/addgene:12996 ; RRID:Addgene_12996)
